>Addgene plasmid #141997 | TFORF2259 | addgene full sequence | sequence record 391435 | Addgene NGS Result
TTAATGTAGTCTTATGCAATACTCTTGTAGTCTTGCAACATGGTAACGATGAGTTAGCAACATGCCTTAC
AAGGAGAGAAAAAGCACCGTGCATGCCGATTGGTGGAAGTAAGGTGGTACGATCGTGCCTTATTAGGAAG
GCAACAGACGGGTCTGACATGGATTGGACGAACCACTGAATTGCCGCATTGCAGAGATATTGTATTTAAG
TGCCTAGCTCGATACATAAACGGGTCTCTCTGGTTAGACCAGATCTGAGCCTGGGAGCTCTCTGGCTAAC
TAGGGAACCCACTGCTTAAGCCTCAATAAAGCTTGCCTTGAGTGCTTCAAGTAGTGTGTGCCCGTCTGTT
GTGTGACTCTGGTAACTAGAGATCCCTCAGACCCTTTTAGTCAGTGTGGAAAATCTCTAGCAGTGGCGCC
CGAACAGGGACTTGAAAGCGAAAGGGAAACCAGAGGAGCTCTCTCGACGCAGGACTCGGCTTGCTGAAGC
GCGCACGGCAAGAGGCGAGGGGCGGCGACTGGTGAGTACGCCAAAAATTTTGACTAGCGGAGGCTAGAAG
GAGAGAGATGGGTGCGAGAGCGTCAGTATTAAGCGGGGGAGAATTAGATCGCGATGGGAAAAAATTCGGT
TAAGGCCAGGGGGAAAGAAAAAATATAAATTAAAACATATAGTATGGGCAAGCAGGGAGCTAGAACGATT
CGCAGTTAATCCTGGCCTGTTAGAAACATCAGAAGGCTGTAGACAAATACTGGGACAGCTACAACCATCC
CTTCAGACAGGATCAGAAGAACTTAGATCATTATATAATACAGTAGCAACCCTCTATTGTGTGCATCAAA
GGATAGAGATAAAAGACACCAAGGAAGCTTTAGACAAGATAGAGGAAGAGCAAAACAAAAGTAAGACCAC
CGCACAGCAAGCGGCCGCTGATCTTCAGACCTGGAGGAGGAGATATGAGGGACAATTGGAGAAGTGAATT
ATATAAATATAAAGTAGTAAAAATTGAACCATTAGGAGTAGCACCCACCAAGGCAAAGAGAAGAGTGGTG
CAGAGAGAAAAAAGAGCAGTGGGAATAGGAGCTTTGTTCCTTGGGTTCTTGGGAGCAGCAGGAAGCACTA
TGGGCGCAGCGTCAATGACGCTGACGGTACAGGCCAGACAATTATTGTCTGGTATAGTGCAGCAGCAGAA
CAATTTGCTGAGGGCTATTGAGGCGCAACAGCATCTGTTGCAACTCACAGTCTGGGGCATCAAGCAGCTC
CAGGCAAGAATCCTGGCTGTGGAAAGATACCTAAAGGATCAACAGCTCCTGGGGATTTGGGGTTGCTCTG
GAAAACTCATTTGCACCACTGCTGTGCCTTGGAATGCTAGTTGGAGTAATAAATCTCTGGAACAGATTTG
GAATCACACGACCTGGATGGAGTGGGACAGAGAAATTAACAATTACACAAGCTTAATACACTCCTTAATT
GAAGAATCGCAAAACCAGCAAGAAAAGAATGAACAAGAATTATTGGAATTAGATAAATGGGCAAGTTTGT
GGAATTGGTTTAACATAACAAATTGGCTGTGGTATATAAAATTATTCATAATGATAGTAGGAGGCTTGGT
AGGTTTAAGAATAGTTTTTGCTGTACTTTCTATAGTGAATAGAGTTAGGCAGGGATATTCACCATTATCG
TTTCAGACCCACCTCCCAACCCCGAGGGGACCCATGCATTGCATCTCAATTAGTCAGCAACCAGGTGTGG
AAAGTCCCCAGGCTCCCCAGCAGGCAGAAGTATGCAAAGCATGCGTCTCAATTAGTCAGCAACCATAGTC
CCGCCCCTAACTCCGCCCATCCCGCCCCTAACTCCGCCCAGTTCCGCCCATTCTCCGCCCCATGGCTGAC
TAATTTTTTTTATTTATGCAGAGGCCGAGGCCGCCTCGGCCTCTGAGCTATTCCAGAAGTAGTGAGGAGG
CTTTTTTGGAGGCCTAGGCTTTTGCAAAAAGCTTTCTAGAGGTACCACCGGAGCTTACCATGACCGAGTA
CAAGCCCACGGTGCGCCTCGCCACCCGCGACGACGTCCCCAGGGCCGTACGCACCCTCGCCGCCGCGTTC
GCCGACTACCCCGCCACGCGCCACACCGTCGATCCGGACCGCCACATCGAGCGGGTCACCGAGCTGCAAG
AACTCTTCCTCACGCGCGTCGGGCTCGACATCGGCAAGGTGTGGGTCGCGGACGACGGCGCCGCCGTGGC
GGTCTGGACCACGCCGGAGAGCGTCGAAGCGGGGGCGGTGTTCGCCGAGATCGGCCCGCGCATGGCCGAG
TTGAGCGGTTCCCGGCTGGCCGCGCAGCAACAGATGGAAGGCCTCCTGGCGCCGCACCGGCCCAAGGAGC
CCGCGTGGTTCCTGGCCACCGTCGGCGTCTCGCCCGACCACCAGGGCAAGGGTCTGGGCAGCGCCGTCGT
GCTCCCCGGAGTGGAGGCGGCCGAGCGCGCCGGGGTGCCCGCCTTCCTGGAGACCTCCGCGCCCCGCAAC
CTCCCCTTCTACGAGCGGCTCGGCTTCACCGTCACCGCCGACGTCGAGGTGCCCGAAGGACCGCGCACCT
GGTGCATGACCCGCAAGCCCGGTGCCAGTTAACGAATTCTAGATCTTGAGACAAATGGCAGTATTCATCC
ACAATTTTAAAAGAAAAGGGGGGATTGGGGGGTACAGTGCAGGGGAAAGAATAGTAGACATAATAGCAAC
AGACATACAAACTAAAGAATTACAAAAACAAATTACAAAAATTCAAAATTTTCGGGTTTATTACAGGGAC
AGCAGAGATCCACTTTGGCGCCGGCTCGAGGCCTGCAGGTGCAAAGATGGATAAAGTTTTAAACAGAGAG
GAATCTTTGCAGCTAATGGACCTTCTAGGTCTTGAAAGGAGTGGGAATTGGCTCCGGTGCCCGTCAGTGG
GCAGAGCGCACATCGCCCACAGTCCCCGAGAAGTTGGGGGGAGGGGTCGGCAATTGAACCGGTGCCTAGA
GAAGGTGGCGCGGGGTAAACTGGGAAAGTGATGTCGTGTACTGGCTCCGCCTTTTTCCCGAGGGTGGGGG
AGAACCGTATATAAGTGCAGTAGTCGCCGTGAACGTTCTTTTTCGCAACGGGTTTGCCGCCAGAACACAG
GTAAGTGCCGTGTGTGGTTCCCGCGGGCCTGGCCTCTTTACGGGTTATGGCCCTTGCGTGCCTTGAATTA
CTTCCACCTGGCTGCAGTACGTGATTCTTGATCCCGAGCTTCGGGTTGGAAGTGGGTGGGAGAGTTCGAG
GCCTTGCGCTTAAGGAGCCCCTTCGCCTCGTGCTTGAGTTGAGGCCTGGCCTGGGCGCTGGGGCCGCCGC
GTGCGAATCTGGTGGCACCTTCGCGCCTGTCTCGCTGCTTTCGATAAGTCTCTAGCCATTTAAAATTTTT
GATGACCTGCTGCGACGCTTTTTTTCTGGCAAGATAGTCTTGTAAATGCGGGCCAAGATCTGCACACTGG
TATTTCGGTTTTTGGGGCCGCGGGCGGCGACGGGGCCCGTGCGTCCCAGCGCACATGTTCGGCGAGGCGG
GGCCTGCGAGCGCGGCCACCGAGAATCGGACGGGGGTAGTCTCAAGCTGGCCGGCCTGCTCTGGTGCCTG
GCCTCGCGCCGCCGTGTATCGCCCCGCCCTGGGCGGCAAGGCTGGCCCGGTCGGCACCAGTTGCGTGAGC
GGAAAGATGGCCGCTTCCCGGCCCTGCTGCAGGGAGCTCAAAATGGAGGACGCGGCGCTCGGGAGAGCGG
GCGGGTGAGTCACCCACACAAAGGAAAAGGGCCTTTCCGTCCTCAGCCGTCGCTTCATGTGACTCCACGG
AGTACCGGGCGCCGTCCAGGCACCTCGATTAGTTCTCGAGCTTTTGGAGTACGTCGTCTTTAGGTTGGGG
GGAGGGGTTTTATGCGATGGAGTTTCCCCACACTGAGTGGGTGGAGACTGAAGTTAGGCCAGCTTGGCAC
TTGATGTAATTCTCCTTGGAATTTGCCCTTTTTGAGTTTGGATCTTGGTTCATTCTCAAGCCTCAGACAG
TGGTTCAAAGTTTTTTTCTTCCATTTCAGGTGTCGTGAGGCTAGCACCGCCACCATGTCCATGAGGAGCC
CCATCTCTGCCCAGCTGGCCCTGGATGGCGTTGGCACCATGGTGAACTGCACCATCAAGTCAGAGGAGAA
GAAAGAGCCTTGCCACGAGGCCCCCCAGGGCTCAGCCACTGCCGCTGAACCTCAGCCTGGAGACCCAGCC
CGGGCCTCCCAGGATAGTGCTGACCCCCAAGCTCCAGCCCAGGGGAATTTCAGGGGCTCCTGGGACTGTA
GCTCTCCAGAGGGTAATGGGTCCCCAGAACCCAAGAGACCAGGAGTGTCGGAGGCTGCCTCTGGAAGCCA
GGAGAAGCTGGACTTCAACCGAAATTTGAAAGAAGTGGTGCCAGCCATAGAGAAGCTGTTGTCCAGTGAC
TGGAAGGAGAGGTTTCTAGGAAGGAACTCTATGGAAGCCAAAGATGTCAAAGGGACCCAAGAGAGCCTAG
CAGAGAAGGAGCTCCAGCTTCTGGTCATGATTCACCAGCTGTCCACCCTGCGGGACCAGCTCCTGACAGC
CCACTCGGAGCAGAAGAACATGGCTGCCATGCTGTTTGAGAAGCAGCAGCAGCAGATGGAGCTTGCCCGG
CAGCAGCAGGAGCAGATTGCAAAGCAGCAGCAGCAGCTGATTCAGCAGCAGCATAAGATCAACCTCCTTC
AGCAGCAGATCCAGCAGGTTAACATGCCTTATGTCATGATCCCAGCCTTCCCCCCAAGCCACCAACCTCT
GCCTGTCACCCCTGACTCCCAGCTGGCCTTACCCATTCAGCCCATTCCCTGCAAACCAGTGGAGTATCCG
CTGCAGCTGCTGCACAGCCCCCCTGCCCCAGTGGTGAAGAGGCCTGGGGCCATGGCCACCCACCACCCCC
TGCAGGAGCCCTCCCAGCCCCTGAACCTCACAGCCAAGCCCAAGGCCCCCGAGCTGCCCAACACCTCCAG
CTCCCCAAGCCTGAAGATGAGCAGCTGTGTGCCCCGCCCCCCCAGCCATGGAGGCCCCACGCGGGACCTG
CAGTCCAGCCCCCCGAGCCTGCCTCTGGGCTTCCTTGGTGAAGGGGACGCTGTCACCAAAGCCATCCAGG
ATGCTCGGCAGCTGCTGCACAGCCACAGTGGGGCCTTGGATGGCTCCCCCAACACCCCCTTCCGTAAGGA
CCTCATCAGCCTGGACTCATCCCCAGCCAAGGAGCGGCTGGAGGACGGCTGTGTGCACCCACTGGAGGAA
GCCATGCTGAGCTGCGACATGGATGGCTCCCGCCACTTCCCCGAGTCCCGAAACAGCAGCCACATCAAGA
GGCCCATGAACGCCTTCATGGTGTGGGCCAAGGATGAGCGGAGGAAGATCCTGCAAGCCTTCCCAGACAT
GCACAACTCCAGCATCAGCAAGATCCTTGGATCTCGCTGGAAGTCCATGACCAACCAGGAGAAGCAGCCC
TACTATGAGGAACAGGCGCGGCTGAGCCGGCAGCACCTGGAGAAGTATCCTGACTACAAGTACAAGCCGC
GGCCCAAGCGCACCTGCATCGTGGAGGGCAAGCGGCTGCGCGTGGGAGAGTACAAGGCCCTGATGAGGAC
CCGGCGTCAGGATGCCCGCCAGAGCTACGTGATCCCCCCGCAGGCTGGCCAGGTGCAGATGAGCTCCTCA
GATGTCCTGTACCCTCGGGCAGCAGGCATGCCGCTGGCACAGCCACTGGTGGAGCACTATGTCCCTCGTA
GCCTGGACCCCAACATGCCTGTGATCGTCAACACCTGCAGCCTCAGAGAGGAGGGTGAGGGCACAGATGA
CAGGCACTCGGTGGCTGATGGCGAGATGTACCGGTACAGCGAGGACGAGGACTCGGAGGGCGAAGAGAAG
AGCGATGGGGAGTTGGTGGTGCTCACAGACTAGTAATGAACTAGTCCGTAACTTGAAAGTATTTCGATTT
CTTGGCTTTATATATCTTGTGGAAAGGACGAAGGTAGGATTCTAGATCTCTTTATACGCGTTAAGTCGAC
AATCAACCTCTGGATTACAAAATTTGTGAAAGATTGACTGGTATTCTTAACTATGTTGCTCCTTTTACGC
TATGTGGATACGCTGCTTTAATGCCTTTGTATCATGCTATTGCTTCCCGTATGGCTTTCATTTTCTCCTC
CTTGTATAAATCCTGGTTGCTGTCTCTTTATGAGGAGTTGTGGCCCGTTGTCAGGCAACGTGGCGTGGTG
TGCACTGTGTTTGCTGACGCAACCCCCACTGGTTGGGGCATTGCCACCACCTGTCAGCTCCTTTCCGGGA
CTTTCGCTTTCCCCCTCCCTATTGCCACGGCGGAACTCATCGCCGCCTGCCTTGCCCGCTGCTGGACAGG
GGCTCGGCTGTTGGGCACTGACAATTCCGTGGTGTTGTCGGGGAAATCATCGTCCTTTCCTTGGCTGCTC
GCCTGTGTTGCCACCTGGATTCTGCGCGGGACGTCCTTCTGCTACGTCCCTTCGGCCCTCAATCCAGCGG
ACCTTCCTTCCCGCGGCCTGCTGCCGGCTCTGCGGCCTCTTCCGCGTCTTCGCCTTCGCCCTCAGACGAG
TCGGATCTCCCTTTGGGCCGCCTCCCCGCGTCGACTTTAAGACCAATGACTTACAAGGCAGCTGTAGATC
TTAGCCACTTTTTAAAAGAAAAGGGGGGACTGGAAGGGCTAATTCACTCCCAACGAAGACAAGATCTGCT
TTTTGCTTGTACTGGGTCTCTCTGGTTAGACCAGATCTGAGCCTGGGAGCTCTCTGGCTAACTAGGGAAC
CCACTGCTTAAGCCTCAATAAAGCTTGCCTTGAGTGCTTCAAGTAGTGTGTGCCCGTCTGTTGTGTGACT
CTGGTAACTAGAGATCCCTCAGACCCTTTTAGTCAGTGTGGAAAATCTCTAGCAGTACGTATAGTAGTTC
ATGTCATCTTATTATTCAGTATTTATAACTTGCAAAGAAATGAATATCAGAGAGTGAGAGGAACTTGTTT
ATTGCAGCTTATAATGGTTACAAATAAAGCAATAGCATCACAAATTTCACAAATAAAGCATTTTTTTCAC
TGCATTCTAGTTGTGGTTTGTCCAAACTCATCAATGTATCTTATCATGTCTGGCTCTAGCTATCCCGCCC
CTAACTCCGCCCATCCCGCCCCTAACTCCGCCCAGTTCCGCCCATTCTCCGCCCCATGGCTGACTAATTT
TTTTTATTTATGCAGAGGCCGAGGCCGCCTCGGCCTCTGAGCTATTCCAGAAGTAGTGAGGAGGCTTTTT
TGGAGGCCTAGGGACGTACCCAATTCGCCCTATAGTGAGTCGTATTACGCGCGCTCACTGGCCGTCGTTT
TACAACGTCGTGACTGGGAAAACCCTGGCGTTACCCAACTTAATCGCCTTGCAGCACATCCCCCTTTCGC
CAGCTGGCGTAATAGCGAAGAGGCCCGCACCGATCGCCCTTCCCAACAGTTGCGCAGCCTGAATGGCGAA
TGGG
[124 nt withheld, positions 7565-7688]
C
[91 nt withheld, positions 7690-7780]
A
[49 nt withheld, positions 7782-7830]
CCTTTGACGTTGGAGTCCACGTTCTTT
[37 nt withheld, positions 7858-7894]
ACCCTATCTCGGTCTATTCTTTTGATTTATAAGGGATTTTGCCGATTTCGGCCTATTGGTTAAAAAATGA
GCTGATTTAACAAAAATTTAACGCGAATTTTAACAAAATATTAACGCTTACAATTTAGGTGGCACTTTTC
GGGGAAATGTGCGCGGAACCCCTATTTGTTTATTTTTCTAAATACATTCAAATATGTATCCGCTCATGAG
ACAATAACCCTGATAAATGCTTCAATAATATTGAAAAAGGAAGAGTATGAGTATTCAACATTTCCGTGTC
GCCCTTATTCCCTTTTTTGCGGCATTTTGCCTTCCTGTTTTTGCTCACCCAGAAACGCTGGTGAAAGTAA
AAGATGCTGAAGATCAGTTGGGTGCACGAGTGGGTTACATCGAACTGGATCTCAACAGCGGTAAGATCCT
TGAGAGTTTTCGCCCCGAAGAACGTTTTCCAATGATGAGCACTTTTAAAGTTCTGCTATGTGGCGCGGTA
TTATCCCGTATTGACGCCGGGCAAGAGCAACTCGGTCGCCGCATACACTATTCTCAGAATGACTTGGTTG
AGTACTCACCAGTCACAGAAAAGCATCTTACGGATGGCATGACAGTAAGAGAATTATGCAGTGCTGCCAT
AACCATGAGTGATAACACTGCGGCCAACTTACTTCTGACAACGATCGGAGGACCGAAGGAGCTAACCGCT
TTTTTGCACAACATGGGGGATCATGTAACTCGCCTTGATCGTTGGGAACCGGAGCTGAATGAAGCCATAC
CAAACGACGAGCGTGACACCACGATGCCTGTAGCAATGGCAACAACGTTGCGCAAACTATTAACTGGCGA
ACTACTTACTCTAGCTTCCCGGCAACAATTAATAGACTGGATGGAGGCGGATAAAGTTGCAGGACCACTT
CTGCGCTCGGCCCTTCCGGCTGGCTGGTTTATTGCTGATAAATCTGGAGCCGGTGAGCGTGGGTCTCGCG
GTATCATTGCAGCACTGGGGCCAGATGGTAAGCCCTCCCGTATCGTAGTTATCTACACGACGGGGAGTCA
GGCAACTATGGATGAACGAAATAGACAGATCGCTGAGATAGGTGCCTCACTGATTAAGCATTGGTAACTG
TCAGACCAAGTTTACTCATATATACTTTAGATTGATTTAAAACTTCATTTTTAATTTAAAAGGATCTAGG
TGAAGATCCTTTTTGATAATCTCATGACCAAAATCCCTTAACGTGAGTTTTCGTTCCACTGAGCGTCAGA
CCCCGTAGAAAAGATCAAAGGATCTTCTTGAGATCCTTTTTTTCTGCGCGTAATCTGCTGCTTGCAAACA
AAAAAACCACCGCTACCAGCGGTGGTTTGTTTGCCGGATCAAGAGCTACCAACTCTTTTTCCGAAGGTAA
CTGGCTTCAGCAGAGCGCAGATACCAAATACTGTTCTTCTAGTGTAGCCGTAGTTAGGCCACCACTTCAA
GAACTCTGTAGCACCGCCTACATACCTCGCTCTGCTAATCCTGTTACCAGTGGCTGCTGCCAGTGGCGAT
AAGTCGTGTCTTACCGGGTTGGACTCAAGACGATAGTTACCGGATAAGGCGCAGCGGTCGGGCTGAACGG
GGGGTTCGTGCACACAGCCCAGCTTGGAGCGAACGACCTACACCGAACTGAGATACCTACAGCGTGAGCT
ATGAGAAAGCGCCACGCTTCCCGAAGGGAGAAAGGCGGACAGGTATCCGGTAAGCGGCAGGGTCGGAACA
GGAGAGCGCACGAGGGAGCTTCCAGGGGGAAACGCCTGGTATCTTTATAGTCCTGTCGGGTTTCGCCACC
TCTGACTTGAGCGTCGATTTTTGTGATGCTCGTCAGGGGGGCGGAGCCTATGGAAAAACGCCAGCAACGC
GGCCTTTTTACGGTTCCTGGCCTTTTGCTGGCCTTTTGCTCACATGTTCTTTCCTGCGTTATCCCCTGAT
TCTGTGGATAACCGTATTACCGCCTTTGAGTGAGCTGATACCGCTCGCCGCAGCCGAACGACCGAGCGCA
GCGAGTCAGTGAGCGAGGAAGCGGAAGAGCGCCCAATACGCAAACCGCCTCTCCCCGCGCGTTGGCCGAT
TCATTAATGCAGCTGGCACGACAGGTTTCCCGACTGGAAAGCGGGCAGTGAGCGCAACGCAATTAATGTG
AGTTAGCTCACTCATTAGGCACCCCAGGCTTTACACTTTATGCTTCCGGCTCGTATGTTGTGTGGAATTG
TGAGCGGATAACAATTTCACACAGGAAACAGCTATGACCATGATTACGCCAAGCGCGCAATTAACCCTCA
CTAAAGGGAACAAAAGCTGGAGCTGCAAGC
Features (pLannotate 1.2.2; 31 found; start..end, strand, type, name):
      5..231     +  promoter       RSV promoter: Rous sarcoma virus enhancer/promoter
    232..412     +  LTR            5' LTR (truncated): truncated 5' long terminal repeat (LTR) from HIV-1
    459..584     +  misc_feature   HIV-1 Ψ: packaging signal of human immunodeficiency virus type 1
    568..931     +  CDS            HIV-1 gag (fragment): gag protein from human immunodeficiency virus 1; gag
   1077..1310    +  misc_feature   RRE: The Rev response element (RRE) of HIV-1 allows for Rev-dependent mRNA export from the nucleus to the cytoplasm.
   1687..1713    +  CDS            Rev (fragment): human immunodeficiency virus 1 (HIV-1) Rev protein; rev; enhances nuclear export of unspliced and incompletely spliced viral mRNAs
   1720..1743    +  promoter       SV40 promoter (fragment): SV40 early promoter
   1744..1815    +  promoter       SV40 promoter (fragment): SV40 enhancer and early promoter
   1839..1974    +  rep_origin     SV40 ori: SV40 origin of replication
   2020..2616    +  CDS            PuroR (fragment): puromycin N-acetyltransferase; pac from Streptomyces; confers resistance to puromycin
   2665..2782    +  misc_feature   cPPT/CTS: central polypurine tract and central termination sequence of HIV-1
   2847..2913    +  CDS            small t antigen (fragment): SV40 (simian virus 40) small t antigen
   2920..4098    +  promoter       EF-1α promoter: strong constitutive promoter for human elongation factor EF-1α
   4115..5980    +  CDS            SOX13: SOX13_HUMAN - Experimental evidence at protein level: Swiss-Prot protein existence level 1. Transcription factor that binds to DNA at the consensus sequence 5'-AACAAT-3' (PubMed:10871192). Binds to the proximal promoter region of the myelin protein MPZ gene, and may thereby be involved in the differentiation of oligodendroglia in the developing spinal tube (By similarity). Binds to the gene promoter of MBP and acts as a transcriptional repressor (By similarity). Binds to and modifies the activity of TCF7/TCF1, thereby inhibiting transcription and modulates normal gamma-delta T-cell development
   5996..6049    +  promoter       U6 promoter (fragment): RNA polymerase III promoter for human U6 snRNA
   6091..6679    +  misc_feature   WPRE: woodchuck hepatitis virus posttranscriptional regulatory element
   6730..6749    +  misc_feature   cPPT/CTS (fragment): central polypurine tract and central termination sequence of HIV-1
   6751..6984    +  LTR            3' LTR (ΔU3): self-inactivating 3' long terminal repeat (LTR) from HIV-1
   7062..7183    +  polyA_signal   SV40 poly(A) signal: SV40 polyadenylation signal
   7223..7358    +  rep_origin     SV40 ori: SV40 origin of replication
   7379..7397    -  promoter       T7 promoter: promoter for bacteriophage T7 RNA polymerase
   7405..7560    +  CDS            lacZα (fragment): LacZα fragment of β-galactosidase; lacZ fragment
   7565..7993    +  rep_origin     f1 ori (sequence partly withheld): f1 bacteriophage origin of replication; arrow indicates direction of (+) strand synthesis
   8046..8150    +  promoter       AmpR promoter: bla
   8151..9011    +  CDS            AmpR: β-lactamase; bla; confers resistance to ampicillin, carbenicillin, and related antibiotics
   9182..9770    +  rep_origin     ori: high-copy-number ColE1/pMB1/pBR322/pUC origin of replication
   9953..10045   +  CDS            lacI (fragment): lac repressor; lacI; The lac repressor binds to the lac operator to inhibit transcription in E. coli. This inhibition can be relieved by adding lactose or isopropyl-β-D-thiogalactopyranoside (IPTG).
  10058..10079   +  protein_bind   CAP binding site: CAP binding activates transcription in the presence of cAMP. E. coli catabolite activator protein
  10094..10124   +  promoter       lac promoter: promoter for the E. coli lac operon
  10132..10148   +  protein_bind   lac operator: The lac repressor binds to the lac operator to inhibit transcription in E. coli. This inhibition can be relieved by adding lactose or isopropyl-β-D-thiogalactopyranoside (IPTG). lac repressor encoded by lacI
  10193..10211   +  promoter       T3 promoter: promoter for bacteriophage T3 RNA polymerase
