[The description below was written by a language model from this plasmid's Addgene catalogue record and pLannotate feature annotations shown in this document.]
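Description:
TFORF2259 is a lentiviral mammalian expression plasmid built on the pLX_TRC317 backbone that carries the human SOX13 open reading frame, one member of a barcoded transcription factor ORF collection. It is propagated in E. coli through a high-copy ColE1/pUC-type origin with ampicillin selection (AmpR), and the bacterial portion also contains an f1 origin and remnants of a lac/lacZα cloning region flanked by T7 and T3 promoters. The depositor notes that the plasmid can recombine, which is typical of LTR-containing vectors.

The viral portion follows a third-generation, self-inactivating design. An RSV promoter fused to a truncated HIV-1 5' LTR drives genomic RNA production in packaging cells. It is followed by the Ψ packaging signal with a gag fragment, the Rev response element for nuclear export, a cPPT/CTS element, and a ΔU3 3' LTR that leaves the integrated provirus without LTR promoter activity. An SV40 poly(A) signal lies downstream. Two expression units sit between the LTRs: an SV40 early promoter driving puromycin N-acetyltransferase for selection of transduced cells, and the strong constitutive EF-1α promoter driving SOX13, a SOX-family DNA-binding factor. A WPRE downstream of the ORF enhances transcript stability and expression.

According to the record, each vector in the collection carries a unique 24-bp barcode. The barcode is not annotated in the feature table, so its exact position is not stated, although there is a short unannotated stretch, including a small U6 promoter-like fragment, between the ORF and the WPRE. The barcode allows the delivered transcription factor to be identified in pooled overexpression screens, such as those exploring directed differentiation.
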