Addgene plasmid #141997: TFORF2259
Purpose: Lentiviral vector for overexpressing transcription factor ORFs with unique 24-bp barcodes. Barcodes facilitate identification of transcription factors in pooled screens.
Depositing lab: Feng Zhang. Depositing organization: Broad Institute. Publication: A transcription factor atlas of directed differentiation. Joung J, Ma S, Tay T, Geiger-Schuller KR, Kirchgatterer PC, Verdine VK, Guo B, Arias-Garcia MA, Allen WE, Singh A, Kuksenko O, Abudayyeh OO, Gootenberg JS, Fu Z, Macrae RK, Buenrostro JD, Regev A, Zhang F. Cell. 2023 Jan 5;186(1):209-229.e26. doi: 10.1016/j.cell.2022.11.026. PubMed 36608654.
Backbone
  Vector backbone: pLX_TRC317
  Backbone manufacturer: Broad Institute Genetic Perturbation Platform
  Backbone size w/o insert (bp): 8264
  Vector type: Mammalian Expression, Lentiviral
  Selectable markers: Puromycin
Growth in bacteria
  Bacterial resistance: Ampicillin, 100 μg/mL
  Growth temperature: 37°C
  Growth strain: NEB Stable
  Copy number: High Copy
Gene/Insert
  Gene/Insert name: SOX13
  Species: H. sapiens (human)
  Insert size (bp): 1970
  Entrez Gene: SOX13 (a.k.a. ICA12, Sox-13)
  Promoter: EF1a
  Cloning method: Unknown
  Sequencing primers: 5′ GGGTGGAGACTGAAGTTAGGCCAG; 3′ CACATAGCGTAAAAGGAGCAACATAG
Terms and licenses: Academic/Nonprofit Terms; Industry Terms: Not Available to Industry
Depositor comments: NM_005686,ENST00000367204,ENST00000618875 . The transcription factor ORF portion of this plasmid was synthesized by Genewiz. Please test multiple small colonies in case of plasmid recombination. To make this collection available in a timely manner, a portion of this collection was not fully sequenced by Addgene. If an Addgene verified full plasmid sequence is not available, please contact us prior to placing an order to request the full sequence.
How to cite: TFORF2259 was a gift from Feng Zhang (Addgene plasmid # 141997 ; http://n2t.net/addgene:141997 ; RRID:Addgene_141997)
