>Addgene plasmid #141997 | TFORF2259 | depositor partial sequence | sequence record 278128 | Insert
ACCGCCACCATGTCCATGAGGAGCCCCATCTCTGCCCAGCTGGCCCTGGATGGCGTTGGCACCATGGTGA
ACTGCACCATCAAGTCAGAGGAGAAGAAAGAGCCTTGCCACGAGGCCCCCCAGGGCTCAGCCACTGCCGC
TGAACCTCAGCCTGGAGACCCAGCCCGGGCCTCCCAGGATAGTGCTGACCCCCAAGCTCCAGCCCAGGGG
AATTTCAGGGGCTCCTGGGACTGTAGCTCTCCAGAGGGTAATGGGTCCCCAGAACCCAAGAGACCAGGAG
TGTCGGAGGCTGCCTCTGGAAGCCAGGAGAAGCTGGACTTCAACCGAAATTTGAAAGAAGTGGTGCCAGC
CATAGAGAAGCTGTTGTCCAGTGACTGGAAGGAGAGGTTTCTAGGAAGGAACTCTATGGAAGCCAAAGAT
GTCAAAGGGACCCAAGAGAGCCTAGCAGAGAAGGAGCTCCAGCTTCTGGTCATGATTCACCAGCTGTCCA
CCCTGCGGGACCAGCTCCTGACAGCCCACTCGGAGCAGAAGAACATGGCTGCCATGCTGTTTGAGAAGCA
GCAGCAGCAGATGGAGCTTGCCCGGCAGCAGCAGGAGCAGATTGCAAAGCAGCAGCAGCAGCTGATTCAG
CAGCAGCATAAGATCAACCTCCTTCAGCAGCAGATCCAGCAGGTTAACATGCCTTATGTCATGATCCCAG
CCTTCCCCCCAAGCCACCAACCTCTGCCTGTCACCCCTGACTCCCAGCTGGCCTTACCCATTCAGCCCAT
TCCCTGCAAACCAGTGGAGTATCCGCTGCAGCTGCTGCACAGCCCCCCTGCCCCAGTGGTGAAGAGGCCT
GGGGCCATGGCCACCCACCACCCCCTGCAGGAGCCCTCCCAGCCCCTGAACCTCACAGCCAAGCCCAAGG
CCCCCGAGCTGCCCAACACCTCCAGCTCCCCAAGCCTGAAGATGAGCAGCTGTGTGCCCCGCCCCCCCAG
CCATGGAGGCCCCACGCGGGACCTGCAGTCCAGCCCCCCGAGCCTGCCTCTGGGCTTCCTTGGTGAAGGG
GACGCTGTCACCAAAGCCATCCAGGATGCTCGGCAGCTGCTGCACAGCCACAGTGGGGCCTTGGATGGCT
CCCCCAACACCCCCTTCCGTAAGGACCTCATCAGCCTGGACTCATCCCCAGCCAAGGAGCGGCTGGAGGA
CGGCTGTGTGCACCCACTGGAGGAAGCCATGCTGAGCTGCGACATGGATGGCTCCCGCCACTTCCCCGAG
TCCCGAAACAGCAGCCACATCAAGAGGCCCATGAACGCCTTCATGGTGTGGGCCAAGGATGAGCGGAGGA
AGATCCTGCAAGCCTTCCCAGACATGCACAACTCCAGCATCAGCAAGATCCTTGGATCTCGCTGGAAGTC
CATGACCAACCAGGAGAAGCAGCCCTACTATGAGGAACAGGCGCGGCTGAGCCGGCAGCACCTGGAGAAG
TATCCTGACTACAAGTACAAGCCGCGGCCCAAGCGCACCTGCATCGTGGAGGGCAAGCGGCTGCGCGTGG
GAGAGTACAAGGCCCTGATGAGGACCCGGCGTCAGGATGCCCGCCAGAGCTACGTGATCCCCCCGCAGGC
TGGCCAGGTGCAGATGAGCTCCTCAGATGTCCTGTACCCTCGGGCAGCAGGCATGCCGCTGGCACAGCCA
CTGGTGGAGCACTATGTCCCTCGTAGCCTGGACCCCAACATGCCTGTGATCGTCAACACCTGCAGCCTCA
GAGAGGAGGGTGAGGGCACAGATGACAGGCACTCGGTGGCTGATGGCGAGATGTACCGGTACAGCGAGGA
CGAGGACTCGGAGGGCGAAGAGAAGAGCGATGGGGAGTTGGTGGTGCTCACAGACTAGTAATGAACTAGT
CCGTAACTTGAAAGTATTTCGATTTCTTGGCTTTATATATCTTGTGGAAAGGACGAAGGTAGGATTCTAG
ATCTCTTTAT
