>Addgene plasmid #141997 | TFORF2259 | depositor partial sequence | sequence record 278129 | Barcode
AGGTAGGATTCTAGATCTCTTTAT
